Addgene plasmid #49439: pCAG-Gal4DBD-GBP2
Purpose: Expression of a GFP-dependent transcription factor component in mammalian cells
Depositing lab: Connie Cepko. Depositing organization: Harvard Medical School. Publication: A nanobody-based system using fluorescent proteins as scaffolds for cell-specific gene manipulation. Tang JC, Szikra T, Kozorovitskiy Y, Teixiera M, Sabatini BL, Roska B, Cepko CL. Cell. 2013 Aug 15;154(4):928-39. doi: 10.1016/j.cell.2013.07.021. PubMed 23953120.
Backbone
  Vector backbone: pCAG-GFP
  Backbone size w/o insert (bp): 4823
  Total vector size (bp): 5669
  Vector type: Mammalian Expression
Growth in bacteria
  Bacterial resistance: Ampicillin, 100 μg/mL
  Growth temperature: 37°C
  Growth strain: DH5alpha
  Copy number: High Copy
Gene/Insert
  Gene/Insert name: GBP2-Gal4 DNA binding domain fusion protein (alt names: Gal4DBD-GBP2; DBDG)
  Species: Synthetic
  Insert size (bp): 846
  Promoter: CAG
  Cloning method: Restriction Enzyme; 5′ cloning site AgeI (not destroyed); 3′ cloning site NotI (not destroyed)
  Sequencing primers: 5′ GGACTTCCTTTGTCCCAAATCTG; 3′ TAGCCAGAAGTCAGATGCTC
Resource information
  A portion of this plasmid was derived from a plasmid made by: GBP2 obtained from Heinrich Leonardt and Ulrich Rothbauer at Ludwig Maximilians University Munich
Terms and licenses: Academic/Nonprofit Terms; Industry Terms: Not Available to Industry
Depositor comments: Kirchhofer, A. et al. (2010). Modulation of protein properties in living cells using nanobodies. Nat. Struct. Mol. Biol. 17, 133–138. Tang J.C. et al. (2013). A nanobody-based system using fluorescent proteins as scaffolds for cell-specific gene manipulation. Cell. 2013 Aug 15;154(4):928-39.
How to cite: pCAG-Gal4DBD-GBP2 was a gift from Connie Cepko (Addgene plasmid # 49439 ; http://n2t.net/addgene:49439 ; RRID:Addgene_49439)
