[The description below was written by a language model from this plasmid's Addgene catalogue record and pLannotate feature annotations shown in this document.]
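Description:
pCAG-Gal4DBD-GBP2 is a 5.7 kb mammalian expression plasmid built on the pCAG-GFP backbone, in which an 846 bp synthetic insert sits between the retained AgeI and NotI sites. It is maintained in E. coli through a high-copy ColE1/pUC-type origin and selected with ampicillin via the β-lactamase gene and its native promoter. The backbone also carries remnants of lac regulatory sequence and an SV40 origin with an adjacent SV40 poly(A) signal. No mammalian selection marker is annotated, which fits use by transient transfection or electroporation.

The expression cassette is driven by the CAG promoter, annotated here as its three parts: the CMV immediate-early enhancer, the chicken β-actin promoter and a chimeric β-actin/β-globin intron. It gives strong, broadly active transcription, which is terminated by the rabbit β-globin polyadenylation signal. The short "HBB" fragments flanking the insert are most likely β-globin exon sequence belonging to the CAG cassette rather than coding payload. The open reading frame fuses the yeast GAL4 DNA-binding domain at the N-terminus to GBP2, a GFP-binding nanobody. The annotation software labels this second segment as an immunoglobulin heavy-chain variable region by homology, which is consistent with a single-domain antibody.

The fusion is one half of a GFP-dependent transcription factor. On its own it binds UAS sites but has no activation domain. In the nanobody-scaffold system named in the record, a complementary component is presumably brought alongside it by binding the same GFP molecule, so that a UAS-controlled gene is switched on only in GFP-expressing cells. This allows cell-specific gene manipulation in GFP-labelled cells.
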