Features (pLannotate 1.2.2; 20 found; start..end, strand, type, name):
      4..383     +  enhancer       CMV enhancer: human cytomegalovirus immediate early enhancer
    386..661     +  promoter       chicken β-actin promoter: No description available
    662..1670    +  intron         chimeric intron: chimera between introns from chicken β-actin and rabbit β-globin
   1668..1724    +  CDS            HBB (fragment): HBB_LEPEU - Experimental evidence at protein level: Swiss-Prot protein existence level 1. Involved in oxygen transport from the lung to the various peripheral tissues. From Lepus europaeus (European hare).
   1719..1755    +  misc_feature   MCS (fragment): multiple cloning site
   1768..2208    +  CDS            GAL4 DNA binding domain: DNA binding domain of the GAL4 transcriptional activator; Saccharomyces cerevisiae GAL4 (truncated)
   2221..2604    +  CDS            HV02_CANLF: Experimental evidence at protein level: Swiss-Prot protein existence level 1. From Canis lupus familiaris (Dog) (Canis familiaris).
   2616..2687    +  CDS            HBB (fragment): HBB_PONPY - Experimental evidence at transcript level: Swiss-Prot protein existence level 2. Involved in oxygen transport from the lung to the various peripheral tissues. From Pongo pygmaeus (Bornean orangutan).
   2758..2813    +  polyA_signal   β-globin poly(A) signal: rabbit β-globin polyadenylation signal (Gil and Proudfoot, 1987)
   3196..3212    -  protein_bind   lac operator: The lac repressor binds to the lac operator to inhibit transcription in E. coli. This inhibition can be relieved by adding lactose or isopropyl-β-D-thiogalactopyranoside (IPTG). lac repressor encoded by lacI
   3220..3250    -  promoter       lac promoter: promoter for the E. coli lac operon
   3265..3286    -  protein_bind   CAP binding site: CAP binding activates transcription in the presence of cAMP. E. coli catabolite activator protein
   3299..3338    -  CDS            lacI (fragment): lac repressor; lacI; The lac repressor binds to the lac operator to inhibit transcription in E. coli. This inhibition can be relieved by adding lactose or isopropyl-β-D-thiogalactopyranoside (IPTG).
   3345..3367    +  promoter       SV40 promoter (fragment): SV40 enhancer and early promoter
   3391..3526    +  rep_origin     SV40 ori: SV40 origin of replication
   3546..3680    +  polyA_signal   SV40 poly(A) signal: SV40 polyadenylation signal
   3682..3736    -  CDS            lacI (fragment): lac repressor; lacI; The lac repressor binds to the lac operator to inhibit transcription in E. coli. This inhibition can be relieved by adding lactose or isopropyl-β-D-thiogalactopyranoside (IPTG).
   3919..4507    -  rep_origin     ori: high-copy-number ColE1/pMB1/pBR322/pUC origin of replication
   4678..5538    -  CDS            AmpR: β-lactamase; bla; confers resistance to ampicillin, carbenicillin, and related antibiotics
   5539..5643    -  promoter       AmpR promoter: bla
>Addgene plasmid #49439 | pCAG-Gal4DBD-GBP2 | addgene full sequence | sequence record 323298 | Addgene Assembled Sequence
GTCGACATTGATTATTGACTAGTTATTAATAGTAATCAATTACGGGGTCATTAGTTCATAGCCCATATAT
GGAGTTCCGCGTTACATAACTTACGGTAAATGGCCCGCCTGGCTGACCGCCCAACGACCCCCGCCCATTG
ACGTCAATAATGACGTATGTTCCCATAGTAACGCCAATAGGGACTTTCCATTGACGTCAATGGGTGGACT
ATTTACGGTAAACTGCCCACTTGGCAGTACATCAAGTGTATCATATGCCAAGTACGCCCCCTATTGACGT
CAATGACGGTAAATGGCCCGCCTGGCATTATGCCCAGTACATGACCTTATGGGACTTTCCTACTTGGCAG
TACATCTACGTATTAGTCATCGCTATTACCATGGGTCGAGGTGAGCCCCACGTTCTGCTTCACTCTCCCC
ATCTCCCCCCCCTCCCCACCCCCAATTTTGTATTTATTTATTTTTTAATTATTTTGTGCAGCGATGGGGG
CGGGGGGGGGGGGGGCGCGCGCCAGGCGGGGCGGGGCGGGGCGAGGGGCGGGGCGGGGCGAGGCGGAGAG
GTGCGGCGGCAGCCAATCAGAGCGGCGCGCTCCGAAAGTTTCCTTTTATGGCGAGGCGGCGGCGGCGGCG
GCCCTATAAAAAGCGAAGCGCGCGGCGGGCGGGAGTCGCTGCGTTGCCTTCGCCCCGTGCCCCGCTCCGC
GCCGCCTCGCGCCGCCCGCCCCGGCTCTGACTGACCGCGTTACTCCCACAGGTGAGCGGGCGGGACGGCC
CTTCTCCTCCGGGCTGTAATTAGCGCTTGGTTTAATGACGGCTCGTTTCTTTTCTGTGGCTGCGTGAAAG
CCTTAAAGGGCTCCGGGAGGGCCCTTTGTGCGGGGGGGAGCGGCTCGGGGGGTGCGTGCGTGTGTGTGTG
CGTGGGGAGCGCCGCGTGCGGCCCGCGCTGCCCGGCGGCTGTGAGCGCTGCGGGCGCGGCGCGGGGCTTT
GTGCGCTCCGCGTGTGCGCGAGGGGAGCGCGGCCGGGGGCGGTGCCCCGCGGTGCGGGGGGGCTGCGAGG
GGAACAAAGGCTGCGTGCGGGGTGTGTGCGTGGGGGGGTGAGCAGGGGGTGTGGGCGCGGCGGTCGGGCT
GTAACCCCCCCCTGCACCCCCCTCCCCGAGTTGCTGAGCACGGCCCGGCTTCGGGTGCGGGGCTCCGTGC
GGGGCGTGGCGCGGGGCTCGCCGTGCCGGGCGGGGGGTGGCGGCAGGTGGGGGTGCCGGGCGGGGCGGGG
CCGCCTCGGGCCGGGGAGGGCTCGGGGGAGGGGCGCGGCGGCCCCGGAGCGCCGGCGGCTGTCGAGGCGC
GGCGAGCCGCAGCCATTGCCTTTTATGGTAATCGTGCGAGAGGGCGCAGGGACTTCCTTTGTCCCAAATC
TGGCGGAGCCGAAATCTGGGAGGCGCCGCCGCACCCCCTCTAGCGGGCGCGGGCGAAGCGGTGCGGCGCC
GGCAGGAAGGAAATGGGCGGGGAGGGCCTTCGTGCGTCGCCGCGCCGCCGTCCCCTTCTCCATCTCCAGC
CTCGGGGCTGCCGCAGGGGGACGGCTGCCTTCGGGGGGGACGGGGCAGGGCGGGGTTCGGCTTCTGGCGT
GTGACCGGCGGCTCTAGAGCCTCTGCTAACCATGTTCATGCCTTCTTCTTTTTCCTACAGCTCCTGGGCA
ACGTGCTGGTTATTGTGCTGTCTCATCATTTTGGCAAAGAATTCTGCAGTCGACGGTACCGCGGGCCCGG
GATCCACCGGTGCCACCATGAAGCTACTGTCTTCTATCGAACAAGCATGCGATATTTGCCGACTTAAAAA
GCTCAAGTGCTCCAAAGAAAAACCGAAGTGCGCCAAGTGTCTGAAGAACAACTGGGAGTGTCGCTACTCT
CCCAAAACCAAAAGGTCTCCGCTGACTAGGGCACATCTGACAGAAGTGGAATCAAGGCTAGAAAGACTGG
AACAGCTATTTCTACTGATTTTTCCTCGAGAAGACCTTGACATGATTTTGAAAATGGATTCTTTACAGGA
TATAAAAGCATTGTTAACAGGATTATTTGTACAAGATAATGTGAATAAAGATGCCGTCACAGATAGATTG
GCTTCAGTGGAGACTGATATGCCTCTAACATTGAGACAGCATAGAATAAGTGCGACATCATCATCGGAAG
AGAGTAGTAACAAAGGTCAAAGACAGTTGACTGTATCGGCTAGCATGGCCGATGTGCAGCTGCAGGAGTC
TGGGGGAGGCTCGGTGCAGGCTGGAGAGGCTCTGAGACTCTCCTGTGTAGGTTCTGGATACACCTCTATT
AACCCCTACATGGCCTGGTTCCGCCAGGCTCCAGGGAAGGAGCGCGAGGGGGTCGCAGCTATTTCTTCTG
GTGGTCAATACACATACTATGCCGACTCCGTGAAGGGCCGATTTACCATCTCCCGAGACAACGCCAAGAA
TACGATGTATCTGCAAATGCCCAGCCTGAAACCTGACGACAGTGCCAAGTACTACTGTGCAGCAGATTTC
CGTCGGGGTGGTAGCTGGAACGTCGACCCCTTAAGGTATGACTATCAACACTGGGGCCAGGGGACCCAGG
TCACCGTCTCCTCATAAGCGGCCGCACTCCTCAGGTGCAGGCTGCCTATCAGAAGGTGGTGGCTGGTGTG
GCCAATGCCCTGGCTCACAAATACCACTGAGATCTTTTTCCCTCTGCCAAAAATTATGGGGACATCATGA
AGCCCCTTGAGCATCTGACTTCTGGCTAATAAAGGAAATTTATTTTCATTGCAATAGTGTGTTGGAATTT
TTTGTGTCTCTCACTCGGAAGGACATATGGGAGGGCAAATCATTTAAAACATCAGAATGAGTATTTGGTT
TAGAGTTTGGCAACATATGCCATATGCTGGCTGCCATGAACAAAGGTGGCTATAAAGAGGTCATCAGTAT
ATGAAACAGCCCCCTGCTGTCCATTCCTTATTCCATAGAAAAGCCTTGACTTGAGGTTAGATTTTTTTTA
TATTTTGTTTTGTGTTATTTTTTTCTTTAACATCCCTAAAATTTTCCTTACATGTTTTACTAGCCAGATT
TTTCCTCCTCTCCTGACTACTCCCAGTCATAGCTGTCCCTCTTCTCTTATGAAGATCCCTCGACCTGCAG
CCCAAGCTTGGCGTAATCATGGTCATAGCTGTTTCCTGTGTGAAATTGTTATCCGCTCACAATTCCACAC
AACATACGAGCCGGAAGCATAAAGTGTAAAGCCTGGGGTGCCTAATGAGTGAGCTAACTCACATTAATTG
CGTTGCGCTCACTGCCCGCTTTCCAGTCGGGAAACCTGTCGTGCCAGCGGATCCGCATCTCAATTAGTCA
GCAACCATAGTCCCGCCCCTAACTCCGCCCATCCCGCCCCTAACTCCGCCCAGTTCCGCCCATTCTCCGC
CCCATGGCTGACTAATTTTTTTTATTTATGCAGAGGCCGAGGCCGCCTCGGCCTCTGAGCTATTCCAGAA
GTAGTGAGGAGGCTTTTTTGGAGGCCTAGGCTTTTGCAAAAAGCTAACTTGTTTATTGCAGCTTATAATG
GTTACAAATAAAGCAATAGCATCACAAATTTCACAAATAAAGCATTTTTTTCACTGCATTCTAGTTGTGG
TTTGTCCAAACTCATCAATGTATCTTATCATGTCTGGATCCGCTGCATTAATGAATCGGCCAACGCGCGG
GGAGAGGCGGTTTGCGTATTGGGCGCTCTTCCGCTTCCTCGCTCACTGACTCGCTGCGCTCGGTCGTTCG
GCTGCGGCGAGCGGTATCAGCTCACTCAAAGGCGGTAATACGGTTATCCACAGAATCAGGGGATAACGCA
GGAAAGAACATGTGAGCAAAAGGCCAGCAAAAGGCCAGGAACCGTAAAAAGGCCGCGTTGCTGGCGTTTT
TCCATAGGCTCCGCCCCCCTGACGAGCATCACAAAAATCGACGCTCAAGTCAGAGGTGGCGAAACCCGAC
AGGACTATAAAGATACCAGGCGTTTCCCCCTGGAAGCTCCCTCGTGCGCTCTCCTGTTCCGACCCTGCCG
CTTACCGGATACCTGTCCGCCTTTCTCCCTTCGGGAAGCGTGGCGCTTTCTCAATGCTCACGCTGTAGGT
ATCTCAGTTCGGTGTAGGTCGTTCGCTCCAAGCTGGGCTGTGTGCACGAACCCCCCGTTCAGCCCGACCG
CTGCGCCTTATCCGGTAACTATCGTCTTGAGTCCAACCCGGTAAGACACGACTTATCGCCACTGGCAGCA
GCCACTGGTAACAGGATTAGCAGAGCGAGGTATGTAGGCGGTGCTACAGAGTTCTTGAAGTGGTGGCCTA
ACTACGGCTACACTAGAAGGACAGTATTTGGTATCTGCGCTCTGCTGAAGCCAGTTACCTTCGGAAAAAG
AGTTGGTAGCTCTTGATCCGGCAAACAAACCACCGCTGGTAGCGGTGGTTTTTTTGTTTGCAAGCAGCAG
ATTACGCGCAGAAAAAAAGGATCTCAAGAAGATCCTTTGATCTTTTCTACGGGGTCTGACGCTCAGTGGA
ACGAAAACTCACGTTAAGGGATTTTGGTCATGAGATTATCAAAAAGGATCTTCACCTAGATCCTTTTAAA
TTAAAAATGAAGTTTTAAATCAATCTAAAGTATATATGAGTAAACTTGGTCTGACAGTTACCAATGCTTA
ATCAGTGAGGCACCTATCTCAGCGATCTGTCTATTTCGTTCATCCATAGTTGCCTGACTCCCCGTCGTGT
AGATAACTACGATACGGGAGGGCTTACCATCTGGCCCCAGTGCTGCAATGATACCGCGAGACCCACGCTC
ACCGGCTCCAGATTTATCAGCAATAAACCAGCCAGCCGGAAGGGCCGAGCGCAGAAGTGGTCCTGCAACT
TTATCCGCCTCCATCCAGTCTATTAATTGTTGCCGGGAAGCTAGAGTAAGTAGTTCGCCAGTTAATAGTT
TGCGCAACGTTGTTGCCATTGCTACAGGCATCGTGGTGTCACGCTCGTCGTTTGGTATGGCTTCATTCAG
CTCCGGTTCCCAACGATCAAGGCGAGTTACATGATCCCCCATGTTGTGCAAAAAAGCGGTTAGCTCCTTC
GGTCCTCCGATCGTTGTCAGAAGTAAGTTGGCCGCAGTGTTATCACTCATGGTTATGGCAGCACTGCATA
ATTCTCTTACTGTCATGCCATCCGTAAGATGCTTTTCTGTGACTGGTGAGTACTCAACCAAGTCATTCTG
AGAATAGTGTATGCGGCGACCGAGTTGCTCTTGCCCGGCGTCAATACGGGATAATACCGCGCCACATAGC
AGAACTTTAAAAGTGCTCATCATTGGAAAACGTTCTTCGGGGCGAAAACTCTCAAGGATCTTACCGCTGT
TGAGATCCAGTTCGATGTAACCCACTCGTGCACCCAACTGATCTTCAGCATCTTTTACTTTCACCAGCGT
TTCTGGGTGAGCAAAAACAGGAAGGCAAAATGCCGCAAAAAAGGGAATAAGGGCGACACGGAAATGTTGA
ATACTCATACTCTTCCTTTTTCAATATTATTGAAGCATTTATCAGGGTTATTGTCTCATGAGCGGATACA
TATTTGAATGTATTTAGAAAAATAAACAAATAGGGGTTCCGCGCACATTTCCCCGAAAAGTGCCACCTG
