>Addgene plasmid #49439 | pCAG-Gal4DBD-GBP2 | addgene partial sequence | sequence record 76454 | pCAGGS5 5'-ggttcggcttctggcgtgtgacc-3'
GTTCATGCCTTCTTCTTTTTCCTACAGCTCCTGGGCAACGTGCTGGTTATTGTGCTGTCTCATCATTTTG
GCAAAGAATTCTGCAGTCGACGGTACCGCGGGCCCGGGATCCACCGGTGCCACCATGAAGCTACTGTCTT
CTATCGAACAAGCATGCGATATTTGCCGACTTAAAAAGCTCAAGTGCTCCAAAGAAAAACCGAAGTGCGC
CAAGTGTCTGAAGAACAACTGGGAGTGTCGCTACTCTCCCAAAACCAAAAGGTCTCCGCTGACTAGGGCA
CATCTGACAGAAGTGGAATCAAGGCTAGAAAGACTGGAACAGCTATTTCTACTGATTTTTCCTCGAGAAG
ACCTTGACATGATTTTGAAAATGGATTCTTTACAGGATATAAAAGCATTGTTAACAGGATTATTTGTACA
AGATAATGTGAATAAAGATGCCGTCACAGATAGATTGGCTTCAGTGGAGACTGATATGCCTCTAACATTG
AGACAGCATAGAATAAGTGCGACATCATCATCGGAAGAGAGTAGTAACAAAGGTCAAAGACAGTTGACTG
TATCGGCTAGC
