>Addgene plasmid #49439 | pCAG-Gal4DBD-GBP2 | addgene partial sequence | sequence record 76502 | rb_glob_PA_term-R 5'-CCCATATGTCCTTCCGAGTG-3'
GCTAGCCGATACAGTCAACTGTCTTTGACCTTTGTTACTACTCTCTTCCGATGATGATGTCGCACTTATT
CTATGCTGTCTCAATGTTAGAGGCATATCAGTCTCCACTGAAGCCAATCTATCTGTGACGGCATCTTTAT
TCACATTATCTTGTACAAATAATCCTGTTAACAATGCTTTTATATCCTGTAAAGAATCCATTTTCAAAAT
CATGTCAAGGTCTTCTCGAGGAAAAATCAGTAGAAATAGCTGTTCCAGTCTTTCTAGCCTTGATTCCACT
TCTGTCAGATGTGCCCTAGTCAGCGGAG
